Addgene plasmid #135182: TPC1-mCherry
Purpose: Expresses TPC1 with C-terminus mCherry tag in mammalian cells
Depositing lab: Antony Galione. Depositing organization: University of Oxford. Publication: Expression of Ca(2)(+)-permeable two-pore channels rescues NAADP signalling in TPC-deficient cells. Ruas M, Davis LC, Chen CC, Morgan AJ, Chuang KT, Walseth TF, Grimm C, Garnham C, Powell T, Platt N, Platt FM, Biel M, Wahl-Schott C, Parrington J, Galione A. EMBO J. 2015 Jul 2;34(13):1743-58. doi: 10.15252/embj.201490009. Epub 2015 Apr 14. PubMed 25872774.
Backbone
  Vector backbone: pLVXpuro
  Backbone size w/o insert (bp): 8080
  Total vector size (bp): 10750
  Vector type: Mammalian Expression, Lentiviral
  Selectable markers: Puromycin
Growth in bacteria
  Bacterial resistance: Ampicillin, 100 μg/mL
  Growth temperature: 37°C
  Growth strain: NEB Stable
  Copy number: High Copy
Gene/Insert
  Gene/Insert name: TPC1 (alt names: Two-pore channel 1; Tpcn1)
  Species: M. musculus (mouse)
  Insert size (bp): 2433
  GenBank ID: BC058951
  Entrez Gene: Tpcn1 (a.k.a. 5730403B01Rik, Tpc1, mKIAA1169)
  Tag / fusion protein: mCherry (C terminal on insert)
  Cloning method: Ligation Independent Cloning
  Sequencing primers: 5′ CAACGGGACTTTCCAAAATG; 3′ CCAGAGGCCACTTGTGTAGC
Resource information
  A portion of this plasmid was derived from a plasmid made by: Unknown
Terms and licenses: Academic/Nonprofit Terms; Industry Terms: Not Available to Industry
How to cite: TPC1-mCherry was a gift from Antony Galione (Addgene plasmid # 135182 ; http://n2t.net/addgene:135182 ; RRID:Addgene_135182)
