[The description below was written by a language model from this plasmid's Addgene catalogue record and pLannotate feature annotations shown in this document.]
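Description:
TPC1-mCherry is a lentiviral mammalian expression plasmid built on the pLVXpuro backbone that encodes mouse two-pore channel 1 (Tpcn1) fused at its C terminus to the red fluorescent protein mCherry. TPC1 is an endosomal/lysosomal cation channel implicated in NAADP-evoked calcium signalling. In bacteria the plasmid is maintained through a high-copy ColE1/pUC-type origin and selected with ampicillin via the β-lactamase gene. A recombination-tolerant strain is listed for growth, as is usual for plasmids carrying repeated LTR sequences.

The transfer cassette lies between two HIV-1 LTR-derived elements, each annotated as a truncated LTR with an adjacent nef fragment. Downstream of the upstream LTR are the Ψ packaging signal with a gag fragment, the Rev response element for Rev-dependent nuclear export of the genomic RNA, and the cPPT/CTS, which aids nuclear import of the reverse-transcribed genome. The CMV immediate-early enhancer and promoter drive the Tpcn1–mCherry open reading frame, followed by a mouse PGK promoter driving puromycin N-acetyltransferase, so transduced or transfected cells can be selected with puromycin. A WPRE ahead of the downstream LTR enhances transcript stability and expression. Residual lac promoter/operator sequences and an SV40 poly(A) signal sit in the bacterial backbone.

The construct suits transient transfection or, with packaging functions supplied in trans, production of lentivirus for stable expression. The mCherry tag allows the channel's expression and localisation to be visualised, for instance when restoring TPC1 in TPC-deficient cells. The sequenced record (11,201 nt) is somewhat longer than the catalogue's stated total size of 10,750 bp.
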