Features (pLannotate 1.2.2; 25 found; start..end, strand, type, name):
    501..734     +  misc_feature   RRE: The Rev response element (RRE) of HIV-1 allows for Rev-dependent mRNA export from the nucleus to the cytoplasm.
   1111..1211    +  CDS            Rev (fragment): human immunodeficiency virus 1 (HIV-1) Rev protein; rev; enhances nuclear export of unspliced and incompletely spliced viral mRNAs
   1226..1341    +  misc_feature   cPPT/CTS: central polypurine tract and central termination sequence of HIV-1 (lacking the first T)
   1399..1702    +  enhancer       CMV enhancer: human cytomegalovirus immediate early enhancer
   1703..1906    +  promoter       CMV promoter: human cytomegalovirus (CMV) immediate early promoter
   1991..2034    +  misc_feature   MCS (fragment): multiple cloning site
   2038..4488    +  CDS            Tpcn1: TPC1_MOUSE - Also known as Kiaa1169, Tpc1. Experimental evidence at protein level: Swiss-Prot protein existence level 1. Nicotinic acid adenine dinucleotide phosphate (NAADP) receptor that may function as one of the major voltage-gated Ca(2+) channels (VDCC) across the lysosomal and endosomal membrane. From Mus musculus (Mouse).
   4497..5205    +  CDS            mCherry (fragment): monomeric derivative of DsRed fluorescent protein (Shaner et al., 2004) mammalian codon-optimized
   5234..5733    +  promoter       PGK promoter: mouse phosphoglycerate kinase 1 promoter
   5754..6353    +  CDS            PuroR: puromycin N-acetyltransferase; pac from Streptomyces alboniger; confers resistance to puromycin
   6367..6955    +  misc_feature   WPRE: woodchuck hepatitis virus posttranscriptional regulatory element
   6972..7490    +  CDS            nef (fragment): NEF_HV1BR - Experimental evidence at protein level: Swiss-Prot protein existence level 1. Extracellular Nef protein targets CD4(+) T-lymphocytes for apoptosis by interacting with CXCR4 surface receptors (PubMed:14990729). From Human immunodeficiency virus type 1 group M subtype B (isolate BRU/LAI) (HIV-1).
   7538..7795    +  LTR            5' LTR (truncated): truncated 5' long terminal repeat (LTR) from HIV-1
   7946..7968    -  protein_bind   lac operator (fragment): The lac repressor binds to the lac operator to inhibit transcription in E. coli. This inhibition can be relieved by adding lactose or isopropyl-β-D-thiogalactopyranoside (IPTG). lac repressor encoded by lacI
   7972..8002    -  promoter       lac promoter: promoter for the E. coli lac operon
   8017..8038    -  protein_bind   CAP binding site: CAP binding activates transcription in the presence of cAMP. E. coli catabolite activator protein
   8051..8143    -  CDS            lacI (fragment): lac repressor; lacI; The lac repressor binds to the lac operator to inhibit transcription in E. coli. This inhibition can be relieved by adding lactose or isopropyl-β-D-thiogalactopyranoside (IPTG).
   8326..8914    -  rep_origin     ori: high-copy-number ColE1/pMB1/pBR322/pUC origin of replication
   9085..9945    -  CDS            AmpR: β-lactamase; bla; confers resistance to ampicillin, carbenicillin, and related antibiotics
   9946..10050   -  promoter       AmpR promoter: bla
  10098..10232   +  polyA_signal   SV40 poly(A) signal: SV40 polyadenylation signal
  10399..10728   +  CDS            nef (fragment): NEF_HV1BR - Experimental evidence at protein level: Swiss-Prot protein existence level 1. Extracellular Nef protein targets CD4(+) T-lymphocytes for apoptosis by interacting with CXCR4 surface receptors (PubMed:14990729). From Human immunodeficiency virus type 1 group M subtype B (isolate BRU/LAI) (HIV-1).
  10776..11033   +  LTR            5' LTR (truncated): truncated 5' long terminal repeat (LTR) from HIV-1
  11080..4       +  misc_feature   HIV-1 Ψ (across the origin): packaging signal of human immunodeficiency virus type 1
  11189..326     +  CDS            HIV-1 gag (fragment) (across the origin): gag protein from human immunodeficiency virus 1; gag
>Addgene plasmid #135182 | TPC1-mCherry | addgene full sequence | sequence record 267157 | Addgene NGS Result
CGTCAGTATTAAGCGGGGGAGAATTAGATCGCGATGGGAAAAAATTCGGTTAAGGCCAGGGGGAAAGAAA
AAATATAAATTAAAACATATAGTATGGGCAAGCAGGGAGCTAGAACGATTCGCAGTTAATCCTGGCCTGT
TAGAAACATCAGAAGGCTGTAGACAAATACTGGGACAGCTACAACCATCCCTTCAGACAGGATCAGAAGA
ACTTAGATCATTATATAATACAGTAGCAACCCTCTATTGTGTGCATCAAAGGATAGAGATAAAAGACACC
AAGGAAGCTTTAGACAAGATAGAGGAAGAGCAAAACAAAAGTAAGACCACCGCACAGCAAGCGGCCGGCC
GCTGATCTTCAGACCTGGAGGAGGAGATATGAGGGACAATTGGAGAAGTGAATTATATAAATATAAAGTA
GTAAAAATTGAACCATTAGGAGTAGCACCCACCAAGGCAAAGAGAAGAGTGGTGCAGAGAGAAAAAAGAG
CAGTGGGAATAGGAGCTTTGTTCCTTGGGTTCTTGGGAGCAGCAGGAAGCACTATGGGCGCAGCGTCAAT
GACGCTGACGGTACAGGCCAGACAATTATTGTCTGGTATAGTGCAGCAGCAGAACAATTTGCTGAGGGCT
ATTGAGGCGCAACAGCATCTGTTGCAACTCACAGTCTGGGGCATCAAGCAGCTCCAGGCAAGAATCCTGG
CTGTGGAAAGATACCTAAAGGATCAACAGCTCCTGGGGATTTGGGGTTGCTCTGGAAAACTCATTTGCAC
CACTGCTGTGCCTTGGAATGCTAGTTGGAGTAATAAATCTCTGGAACAGATTTGGAATCACACGACCTGG
ATGGAGTGGGACAGAGAAATTAACAATTACACAAGCTTAATACACTCCTTAATTGAAGAATCGCAAAACC
AGCAAGAAAAGAATGAACAAGAATTATTGGAATTAGATAAATGGGCAAGTTTGTGGAATTGGTTTAACAT
AACAAATTGGCTGTGGTATATAAAATTATTCATAATGATAGTAGGAGGCTTGGTAGGTTTAAGAATAGTT
TTTGCTGTACTTTCTATAGTGAATAGAGTTAGGCAGGGATATTCACCATTATCGTTTCAGACCCACCTCC
CAACCCCGAGGGGACCCGACAGGCCCGAAGGAATAGAAGAAGAAGGTGGAGAGAGAGACAGAGACAGATC
CATTCGATTAGTGAACGGATCTCGACGGTATCGCCTTTAAAAGAAAAGGGGGGATTGGGGGGTACAGTGC
AGGGGAAAGAATAGTAGACATAATAGCAACAGACATACAAACTAAAGAATTACAAAAACAAATTACAAAA
ATTCAAAATTTTCGGGTTTATTACAGGGACAGCAGAGATCCAGTTTATCGATAAGCTTGGGAGTTCCGCG
TTACATAACTTACGGTAAATGGCCCGCCTGGCTGACCGCCCAACGACCCCCGCCCATTGACGTCAATAAT
GACGTATGTTCCCATAGTAACGCCAATAGGGACTTTCCATTGACGTCAATGGGTGGAGTATTTACGGTAA
ACTGCCCACTTGGCAGTACATCAAGTGTATCATATGCCAAGTACGCCCCCTATTGACGTCAATGACGGTA
AATGGCCCGCCTGGCATTATGCCCAGTACATGACCTTATGGGACTTTCCTACTTGGCAGTACATCTACGT
ATTAGTCATCGCTATTACCATGGTGATGCGGTTTTGGCAGTACATCAATGGGCGTGGATAGCGGTTTGAC
TCACGGGGATTTCCAAGTCTCCACCCCATTGACGTCAATGGGAGTTTGTTTTGGCACCAAAATCAACGGG
ACTTTCCAAAATGTCGTAACAACTCCGCCCCATTGACGCAAATGGGCGGTAGGCGTGTACGGTGGGAGGT
CTATATAAGCAGAGCTCGTTTAGTGAACCGTCAGATCGCCTGGAGACGCCATCCACGCTGTTTTGACCTC
CATAGAAGACACCGACTCTACTAGAGGATCGCTAGCGCTACCGGACTCAGATCTCGAGCTCAAGCTTCGA
ATTCACCATGGCTGTAAGTTTAGATGACGATGTGCCGCTCATCCTGACCTTGGACGAGGCTGAGAGTGCT
CCGCTGCCTCCTTCGAACAGCCTGGGCCAAGAGCAGCTGCCCAGCAAAAATGGGGGCAGCCACAGCATCC
ACAACTCCCAGGTCCCCAGTCTGGTCTCCGGAGCGGACAGCCCCCCCTCCAGTCCCACCGGACACAACTG
GGAGATGAATTATCAAGAGGCGGCAATCTACCTCCAGGAAGGTCAGAACAACGACAAGTTCTTCACCCAC
CCCAAGGATGCCAGAGCGCTGGCGGCCTACCTCTTCGTCCACAACCACTTCTTCTACATGATGGAGCTGC
TCACGGCCCTGCTCCTGCTGCTGCTGTCGCTGTGCGAGTCCCCCGCTGTCCCCGTGCTCAAGCTGCACAC
TTACGTCCACGCCACGCTGGAACTCTTTGCCCTCATGGTGGTGGTATTTGAACTCTGCATGAAATTGCGG
TGGCTGGGCTTCCACACGTTCGTCCGGCACAAACGTACCATGGTCAAGACGTCCGTCCTCGTGGTGCAGT
TCATCGAGGCCATTGTGGTGCTGGTTCGGCAGACGTCCCACGTGCGGGTGACCCGGGCACTACGCTGCAT
TTTCCTGGTGGACTGTCGCTACTGTGGCGGTGTACGGCGCAACCTGCGGCAGATCTTCCAGTCTCTCCCA
CCCTTCATGGACATCCTCCTGTTGCTGCTCTTCTTTATGATCATCTTTGCCATCCTCGGTTTCTACTTAT
TCTCCACAAATCCTTCCGACCCCTACTTCAGCACCCTGGAGAACAGCATCGTCAACCTGTTCGTTCTCCT
GACCACAGCCAACTTTCCAGATGTCATGATGCCCTCCTACTCCCGGAACCCCTGGTCCTGCGTCTTCTTC
ATTGTATACCTCTCCATTGAGCTGTACTTCATCATGAACCTGCTCCTGGCCGTGGTGTTCGACACCTTCA
ACGACATTGAAAAGCACAAGTTCAAGTCTTTGCTGCTGCACAAACGGACCGCCATCCAGCATGCCTACGG
CCTGCTTGCCAGCCAACGGAGGCCGGCTGGCATCTCCTACAGGCAGTTCGAAGGCTTAATGCGCTTCTAC
AAGCCCCGGATGAGTGCAAGGGAACGCTTCCTGACTTTCAAGGCCTTGAACCAGAGCAACACGCCTCTGC
TCAGCCTGAAGGACTTCTATGATATTTACGAAGTCGCTGCTCTGCAGTGGAAGGCAAAGAGAAACAGACA
GCATTGGTTTGATGAGCTCCCCCGGACAGCCTTCCTCATCTTCAAAGGGATTAACATCCTTGTGAATTCC
AAGGCCTTCCAGTATTTCATGTACTTGGTGGTGGCTGTCAACGGTGTCTGGATCCTGGTGGAGACATTCA
TGTTGAAAGGTGGGAATTTCACCTCAAAGCATGTGCCCTGGAGTTACCTCGTGTTTCTTACCATCTATGG
AGTTGAACTGTTCATGAAGGTGGCTGGCCTGGGCCCTGTGGAGTACCTGTCCTCTGGATGGAACCTGTTC
GATTTCTCGGTCACGGCATTCGCCTTCCTGGGACTGCTCGCACTGACGCTCAACATGGAACCCTTCTATT
TCATTGTGGTCCTGCGTCCCCTTCAGCTGCTGAGGTTATTTAAACTGAAGAAACGCTACCGCAACGTGTT
GGACACCATGTTTGAGCTGCTGCCGCGGATGGCCAGCCTTGGCCTCACGCTGCTCACCTTCTACTATTCC
TTCGCCATCGTGGGCATGGAGTTCTTCAACGGGCGGCTGACCCCCAACTGCTGCAACACCAGCACAGTGG
CCGACGCCTACCGGTTCATCAACCACACTGTGGGCAATAAGACCAAGGTAGAGGAAGGCTACTACTATCT
CAACAACTTTGACAACATCCTCAACAGCTTCGTGACCTTGTTTGAGCTCACCGTTGTCAACAATTGGTAC
ATCATCATGGAAGGCGTCACCTCGCAGACGTCCCACTGGAGCCGCCTGTACTTCATGACCTTTTACATAG
TGACCATGGTGGTGATGACCATTATCGTGGCCTTCATCCTGGAGGCCTTCGTCTTCCGCATGAACTACAG
CCGCAAGAGCCAGGACTCGGAAGTGGACAGTGGCATCGTCATCGAGAAGGAAATGTCCAAGGAGGAGCTT
ATGGCCGTCCTGGAGCTTTATCGTGAGGAGCGAGGCACCTCCTCTGACGTGACCCGGCTGCTGGACACCC
TCTCTCAGATGGAGAAATACCAGCAAAATTCCATGGTGTTTCTGGGACGGCGATCGAGAACCAAAAGTGA
CCTGAGTCTGAAGATGTACCAGGAGGAGATCCAGGAGTGGTACGAGGAGCATGCCCGGGAACAGGAGCAG
CAGAAGCTCAGGGGCAGCGTGCCCGGCCCTGCAGCCCAGCAGCCCCCTGGCAGTCGCCAGCGCTCCCAGA
CTGTCACCGCGGCCGCGGTGAGCAAGGGCGAGGAGGATAACTTAGCCATCATCAAGGAGTTCATGCGCTT
CAAGGTGCACATGGAGGGCTCCGTGAACGGCCACGAGTTCGAGATCGAGGGCGAGGGCGAGGGCCGCCCC
TACGAGGGCACCCAGACCGCCAAGCTGAAGGTGACCAAGGGTGGCCCCCTGCCCTTCGCCTGGGACATCC
TGTCCCCTCAGTTCATGTACGGCTCCAAGGCCTACGTGAAGCACCCCGCCGACATCCCCGACTACTTGAA
GCTGTCCTTCCCCGAGGGCTTCAAGTGGGAGCGCGTGATGAACTTCGAGGACGGCGGCGTGGTGACCGTG
ACCCAGGACTCCTCCCTGCAGGACGGCGAGTTCATCTACAAGGTGAAGCTGCGCGGCACCAACTTCCCCT
CCGACGGCCCCGTAATGCAGAAGAAGACCATGGGCTGGGAGGCCTCCTCCGAGCGGATGTACCCCGAGGA
CGGCGCCCTGAAGGGCGAGATCAAGCAGAGGCTGAAGCTGAAGGACGGCGGCCACTACGACGCTGAGGTC
AAGACCACCTACAAGGCCAAGAAGCCCGTGCAGCTGCCCGGCGCCTACAACGTCAACATCAAGTTGGACA
TCACCTCCCACAACGAGGACTACACCATCGTGGAACAGTACGAACGCGCCGAGGGCCGCCACTCCACCGG
CGGCATGGACGAGCTGTACAAGTAGGGATCCCGCGACTCTAGATAATTCTACCGGGTAGGGGAGGCGCTT
TTCCCAAGGCAGTCTGGAGCATGCGCTTTAGCAGCCCCGCTGGGCACTTGGCGCTACACAAGTGGCCTCT
GGCCTCGCACACATTCCACATCCACCGGTAGGCGCCAACCGGCTCCGTTCTTTGGTGGCCCCTTCGCGCC
ACCTTCTACTCCTCCCCTAGTCAGGAAGTTCCCCCCCGCCCCGCAGCTCGCGTCGTGCAGGACGTGACAA
ATGGAAGTAGCACGTCTCACTAGTCTCGTGCAGATGGACAGCACCGCTGAGCAATGGAAGCGGGTAGGCC
TTTGGGGCAGCGGCCAATAGCAGCTTTGCTCCTTCGCTTTCTGGGCTCAGAGGCTGGGAAGGGGTGGGTC
CGGGGGCGGGCTCAGGGGCGGGCTCAGGGGCGGGGCGGGCGCCCGAAGGTCCTCCGGAGGCCCGGCATTC
TGCACGCTTCAAAAGCGCACGTCTGCCGCGCTGTTCTCCTCTTCCTCATCTCCGGGCCTTTCGACCTGCA
GCCCAAGCTTACCATGACCGAGTACAAGCCCACGGTGCGCCTCGCCACCCGCGACGACGTCCCCAGGGCC
GTACGCACCCTCGCCGCCGCGTTCGCCGACTACCCCGCCACGCGCCACACCGTCGATCCGGACCGCCACA
TCGAGCGGGTCACCGAGCTGCAAGAACTCTTCCTCACGCGCGTCGGGCTCGACATCGGCAAGGTGTGGGT
CGCGGACGACGGCGCCGCGGTGGCGGTCTGGACCACGCCGGAGAGCGTCGAAGCGGGGGCGGTGTTCGCC
GAGATCGGCCCGCGCATGGCCGAGTTGAGCGGTTCCCGGCTGGCCGCGCAGCAACAGATGGAAGGCCTCC
TGGCGCCGCACCGGCCCAAGGAGCCCGCGTGGTTCCTGGCCACCGTCGGCGTCTCGCCCGACCACCAGGG
CAAGGGTCTGGGCAGCGCCGTCGTGCTCCCCGGAGTGGAGGCGGCCGAGCGCGCCGGGGTGCCCGCCTTC
CTGGAGACCTCCGCGCCCCGCAACCTCCCCTTCTACGAGCGGCTCGGCTTCACCGTCACCGCCGACGTCG
AGGTGCCCGAAGGACCGCGCACCTGGTGCATGACCCGCAAGCCCGGTGCCTGACCGCGTCTGGAACAATC
AACCTCTGGATTACAAAATTTGTGAAAGATTGACTGGTATTCTTAACTATGTTGCTCCTTTTACGCTATG
TGGATACGCTGCTTTAATGCCTTTGTATCATGCTATTGCTTCCCGTATGGCTTTCATTTTCTCCTCCTTG
TATAAATCCTGGTTGCTGTCTCTTTATGAGGAGTTGTGGCCCGTTGTCAGGCAACGTGGCGTGGTGTGCA
CTGTGTTTGCTGACGCAACCCCCACTGGTTGGGGCATTGCCACCACCTGTCAGCTCCTTTCCGGGACTTT
CGCTTTCCCCCTCCCTATTGCCACGGCGGAACTCATCGCCGCCTGCCTTGCCCGCTGCTGGACAGGGGCT
CGGCTGTTGGGCACTGACAATTCCGTGGTGTTGTCGGGGAAGCTGACGTCCTTTCCATGGCTGCTCGCCT
GTGTTGCCACCTGGATTCTGCGCGGGACGTCCTTCTGCTACGTCCCTTCGGCCCTCAATCCAGCGGACCT
TCCTTCCCGCGGCCTGCTGCCGGCTCTGCGGCCTCTTCCGCGTCTTCGCCTTCGCCCTCAGACGAGTCGG
ATCTCCCTTTGGGCCGCCTCCCCGCCTGGAATTAATTCTGCAGTCGAGACCTAGAAAAACATGGAGCAAT
CACAAGTAGCAATACAGCAGCTACCAATGCTGATTGTGCCTGGCTAGAAGCACAAGAGGAGGAGGAGGTG
GGTTTTCCAGTCACACCTCAGGTACCTTTAAGACCAATGACTTACAAGGCAGCTGTAGATCTTAGCCACT
TTTTAAAAGAAAAGAGGGGACTGGAAGGGCTAATTCACTCCCAACGAAGACAAGATATCCTTGATCTGTG
GATCTACCACACACAAGGCTACTTCCCTGATTAGCAGAACTACACACCAGGGCCAGGGGTCAGATATCCA
CTGACCTTTGGATGGTGCTACAAGCTAGTACCAGTTGAGCCAGATAAGGTAGAAGAGGCCAATAAAGGAG
AGAACACCAGCTTGTTACACCCTGTGAGCCTGCATGGGATGGATGACCCGGAGAGAGAAGTGTTAGAGTG
GAGGTTTGACAGCCGCCTAGCATTTCATCACGTGGCCCGAGAGCTGCATCCGGAGTACTTCAAGAACTGC
TGATATCGAGCTTGCTACAAGGGACTTTCCGCTGGGGACTTTCCAGGGAGGCGTGGCCTGGGCGGGACTG
GGGAGTGGCGAGCCCTCAGATCCTGCATATAAGCAGCTGCTTTTTGCCTGTACTGGGTCTCTCTGGTTAG
ACCAGATCTGAGCCTGGGAGCTCTCTGGCTAACTAGGGAACCCACTGCTTAAGCCTCAATAAAGCTTGCC
TTGAGTGCTTCAAGTAGTGTGTGCCCGTCTGTTGTGTGACTCTGGTAACTAGAGATCCCTCAGACCCTTT
TAGTCAGTGTGGAAAATCTCTAGCAGTAGTAGTTCATGTCATCTTATTATTCAGTATTTATAACTTGCAA
AGAAATGAATATCAGAGAGTGAGAGGCCTTGACATTGCTAGCGTTTTACCGTCGACCTCTAGCTAGAGCT
TGGCGTAATCATGGTCATAGCTGTTTCCTGTGTGAAATTGTTATCCGCTCACAATTCCACACAACATACG
AGCCGGAAGCATAAAGTGTAAAGCCTGGGGTGCCTAATGAGTGAGCTAACTCACATTAATTGCGTTGCGC
TCACTGCCCGCTTTCCAGTCGGGAAACCTGTCGTGCCAGCTGCATTAATGAATCGGCCAACGCGCGGGGA
GAGGCGGTTTGCGTATTGGGCGCTCTTCCGCTTCCTCGCTCACTGACTCGCTGCGCTCGGTCGTTCGGCT
GCGGCGAGCGGTATCAGCTCACTCAAAGGCGGTAATACGGTTATCCACAGAATCAGGGGATAACGCAGGA
AAGAACATGTGAGCAAAAGGCCAGCAAAAGGCCAGGAACCGTAAAAAGGCCGCGTTGCTGGCGTTTTTCC
ATAGGCTCCGCCCCCCTGACGAGCATCACAAAAATCGACGCTCAAGTCAGAGGTGGCGAAACCCGACAGG
ACTATAAAGATACCAGGCGTTTCCCCCTGGAAGCTCCCTCGTGCGCTCTCCTGTTCCGACCCTGCCGCTT
ACCGGATACCTGTCCGCCTTTCTCCCTTCGGGAAGCGTGGCGCTTTCTCATAGCTCACGCTGTAGGTATC
TCAGTTCGGTGTAGGTCGTTCGCTCCAAGCTGGGCTGTGTGCACGAACCCCCCGTTCAGCCCGACCGCTG
CGCCTTATCCGGTAACTATCGTCTTGAGTCCAACCCGGTAAGACACGACTTATCGCCACTGGCAGCAGCC
ACTGGTAACAGGATTAGCAGAGCGAGGTATGTAGGCGGTGCTACAGAGTTCTTGAAGTGGTGGCCTAACT
ACGGCTACACTAGAAGAACAGTATTTGGTATCTGCGCTCTGCTGAAGCCAGTTACCTTCGGAAAAAGAGT
TGGTAGCTCTTGATCCGGCAAACAAACCACCGCTGGTAGCGGTGGTTTTTTTGTTTGCAAGCAGCAGATT
ACGCGCAGAAAAAAAGGATCTCAAGAAGATCCTTTGATCTTTTCTACGGGGTCTGACGCTCAGTGGAACG
AAAACTCACGTTAAGGGATTTTGGTCATGAGATTATCAAAAAGGATCTTCACCTAGATCCTTTTAAATTA
AAAATGAAGTTTTAAATCAATCTAAAGTATATATGAGTAAACTTGGTCTGACAGTTACCAATGCTTAATC
AGTGAGGCACCTATCTCAGCGATCTGTCTATTTCGTTCATCCATAGTTGCCTGACTCCCCGTCGTGTAGA
TAACTACGATACGGGAGGGCTTACCATCTGGCCCCAGTGCTGCAATGATACCGCGAGACCCACGCTCACC
GGCTCCAGATTTATCAGCAATAAACCAGCCAGCCGGAAGGGCCGAGCGCAGAAGTGGTCCTGCAACTTTA
TCCGCCTCCATCCAGTCTATTAATTGTTGCCGGGAAGCTAGAGTAAGTAGTTCGCCAGTTAATAGTTTGC
GCAACGTTGTTGCCATTGCTACAGGCATCGTGGTGTCACGCTCGTCGTTTGGTATGGCTTCATTCAGCTC
CGGTTCCCAACGATCAAGGCGAGTTACATGATCCCCCATGTTGTGCAAAAAAGCGGTTAGCTCCTTCGGT
CCTCCGATCGTTGTCAGAAGTAAGTTGGCCGCAGTGTTATCACTCATGGTTATGGCAGCACTGCATAATT
CTCTTACTGTCATGCCATCCGTAAGATGCTTTTCTGTGACTGGTGAGTACTCAACCAAGTCATTCTGAGA
ATAGTGTATGCGGCGACCGAGTTGCTCTTGCCCGGCGTCAATACGGGATAATACCGCGCCACATAGCAGA
ACTTTAAAAGTGCTCATCATTGGAAAACGTTCTTCGGGGCGAAAACTCTCAAGGATCTTACCGCTGTTGA
GATCCAGTTCGATGTAACCCACTCGTGCACCCAACTGATCTTCAGCATCTTTTACTTTCACCAGCGTTTC
TGGGTGAGCAAAAACAGGAAGGCAAAATGCCGCAAAAAAGGGAATAAGGGCGACACGGAAATGTTGAATA
CTCATACTCTTCCTTTTTCAATATTATTGAAGCATTTATCAGGGTTATTGTCTCATGAGCGGATACATAT
TTGAATGTATTTAGAAAAATAAACAAATAGGGGTTCCGCGCACATTTCCCCGAAAAGTGCCACCTGACGT
CGACGGATCGGGAGATCAACTTGTTTATTGCAGCTTATAATGGTTACAAATAAAGCAATAGCATCACAAA
TTTCACAAATAAAGCATTTTTTTCACTGCATTCTAGTTGTGGTTTGTCCAAACTCATCAATGTATCTTAT
CATGTCTGGATCAACTGGATAACTCAAGCTAACCAAAATCATCCCAAACTTCCCACCCCATACCCTATTA
CCACTGCCAATTACCTGTGGTTTCATTTACTCTAAACCTGTGATTCCTCTGAATTATTTTCATTTTAAAG
AAATTGTATTTGTTAAATATGTACTACAAACTTAGTAGTTGGAAGGGCTAATTCACTCCCAAAGAAGACA
AGATATCCTTGATCTGTGGATCTACCACACACAAGGCTACTTCCCTGATTAGCAGAACTACACACCAGGG
CCAGGGGTCAGATATCCACTGACCTTTGGATGGTGCTACAAGCTAGTACCAGTTGAGCCAGATAAGGTAG
AAGAGGCCAATAAAGGAGAGAACACCAGCTTGTTACACCCTGTGAGCCTGCATGGGATGGATGACCCGGA
GAGAGAAGTGTTAGAGTGGAGGTTTGACAGCCGCCTAGCATTTCATCACGTGGCCCGAGAGCTGCATCCG
GAGTACTTCAAGAACTGCTGATATCGAGCTTGCTACAAGGGACTTTCCGCTGGGGACTTTCCAGGGAGGC
GTGGCCTGGGCGGGACTGGGGAGTGGCGAGCCCTCAGATCCTGCATATAAGCAGCTGCTTTTTGCCTGTA
CTGGGTCTCTCTGGTTAGACCAGATCTGAGCCTGGGAGCTCTCTGGCTAACTAGGGAACCCACTGCTTAA
GCCTCAATAAAGCTTGCCTTGAGTGCTTCAAGTAGTGTGTGCCCGTCTGTTGTGTGACTCTGGTAACTAG
AGATCCCTCAGACCCTTTTAGTCAGTGTGGAAAATCTCTAGCAGTGGCGCCCGAACAGGGACTTGAAAGC
GAAAGGGAAACCAGAGGAGCTCTCTCGACGCAGGACTCGGCTTGCTGAAGCGCGCACGGCAAGAGGCGAG
GGGCGGCGACTGGTGAGTACGCCAAAAATTTTGACTAGCGGAGGCTAGAAGGAGAGAGATGGGTGCGAGA
G
